Addgene plasmid #205326: pBad33_ISAs26_reRNA
Purpose: Bacterial expression of ISAs26 TnpB and its reRNA
Depositing lab: Haoyi Wang. Depositing organization: Institute of Zoology, Chinese Academy of Sciences. Publication: Evolutionary mining and functional characterization of TnpB nucleases identify efficient miniature genome editors. Xiang G, Li Y, Sun J, Huo Y, Cao S, Cao Y, Guo Y, Yang L, Cai Y, Zhang YE, Wang H. Nat Biotechnol. 2023 Jun 29. doi: 10.1038/s41587-023-01857-x. PubMed 37386294.
Backbone
  Vector backbone: pBAD
  Vector type: Bacterial Expression
Growth in bacteria
  Bacterial resistance: Chloramphenicol, 25 μg/mL
  Growth temperature: 37°C
  Growth strain: DH5alpha
  Copy number: Low Copy
Gene/Insert
  Gene/Insert name: ISAs26 TnpB
  Species: Other
  Cloning method: Unknown
Terms and licenses: Academic/Nonprofit Terms; Industry Terms: Not Available to Industry
How to cite: pBad33_ISAs26_reRNA was a gift from Haoyi Wang (Addgene plasmid # 205326 ; http://n2t.net/addgene:205326 ; RRID:Addgene_205326)
