[The description below was written by a language model from this plasmid's Addgene catalogue record and pLannotate feature annotations shown in this document.]
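Description:
pBad33_ISAs26_reRNA is a low-copy bacterial expression plasmid of about 5.6 kb, built on a pBAD33-type backbone and designed to co-express the ISAs26 TnpB nuclease together with its guide RNA (reRNA) in E. coli. It replicates from a p15A origin, which is compatible with ColE1-type plasmids and so allows a second plasmid, such as a target or reporter, to be maintained in the same cell. Selection is by chloramphenicol through a cat gene driven by its own promoter. The annotation also picks up backbone remnants typical of pACYC184/pBAD33 derivatives: truncated β-lactamase fragments with the bla promoter, an M13 phage origin, partial ColE1 and RSF origin matches, an IS1 fragment, and pieces of the tetracycline resistance gene and its promoter. None of these appears to be a complete functional marker.

Despite the pBAD name, the feature table shows no araC gene or araBAD promoter. Instead, two copies of the strong constitutive synthetic promoter J23119 are annotated. The first lies upstream of a roughly 1.1 kb open reading frame that the annotation software matched by homology to E. coli InsQ/TnpB; this corresponds to the ISAs26 TnpB coding sequence named in the record. The second J23119 promoter (the SpeI variant) precedes an unannotated stretch of about 330 bp that presumably encodes the reRNA scaffold and guide, although the record does not define it explicitly. The rrnB 5S region and T1 and T2 terminators follow this stretch. No epitope tags are annotated, and the source species is listed only as "Other". The plasmid comes from work mining TnpB nucleases as miniature RNA-guided genome editors, and it is suited to testing TnpB activity in bacteria.
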