Features (pLannotate 1.2.2; 18 found; start..end, strand, type, name):
     10..43      +  promoter       J23119 promoter: bacterial promoter (Registry of Standard Biological Parts BBa J23119)
    137..1273    +  CDS            insQ: INSQ_ECOLI - Also known as tnpB, ydcM. Protein inferred from homology: Swiss-Prot protein existence level 3. Required for the transposition of the insertion element. From Escherichia coli (strain K12).
   1317..1351    +  promoter       J23119(SpeI) promoter: bacterial promoter (Registry of Standard Biological Parts BBa J23119) modified to end with an SpeI site
   1685..1800    +  ncRNA          5S rRNA: Accession: RF00001 - 5S ribosomal RNA
   1804..1890    +  terminator     rrnB T1 terminator: Escherichia coli rrnB; transcription terminator T1 from the E. coli rrnB gene
   1982..2009    +  terminator     rrnB T2 terminator: transcription terminator T2 from the E. coli rrnB gene
   2028..2119    +  promoter       AmpR promoter: bla
   2120..2239    +  CDS            AmpR (fragment): β-lactamase; bla; confers resistance to ampicillin, carbenicillin, and related antibiotics
   2240..2534    +  CDS            bla(M) (fragment): β-lactamase lacking the signal sequence; bla(M); allows cytosolic expression of β-lactamase
   2577..2957    +  rep_origin     M13 ori (sequence partly withheld): M13 bacteriophage origin of replication; arrow indicates direction of (+) strand synthesis
   3143..3376    +  rep_origin     ori (fragment): high-copy-number ColE1/pMB1/pBR322/pUC origin of replication
   3591..4247    -  CDS            cat: CAT_ECOLX - Experimental evidence at protein level: Swiss-Prot protein existence level 1. This enzyme is an effector of chloramphenicol resistance in bacteria. From Escherichia coli. This protein is used as a marker in many commonly used cloning vectors, such as pACYC184.
   4248..4350    -  promoter       cat promoter: promoter of the E. coli cat gene encoding chloramphenicol acetyltransferase
   4471..4614    +  mobile_element IS1 (fragment): prokaryotic transposable element IS1
   4733..4788    -  rep_origin     RSF ori (fragment): Plasmids containing the RSF 1030 origin of replication can be propagated in E. coli cells that contain additional plasmids with compatible origins.
   4876..5421    -  rep_origin     p15A ori: Plasmids containing the medium-copy-number p15A origin of replication can be propagated in E. coli cells that contain a second plasmid with the ColE1 origin.
   5458..5578    -  CDS            TcR (fragment): tetracycline efflux protein; tet; confers resistance to tetracycline
   5588..8       +  promoter       tet promoter (fragment) (across the origin): E. coli promoter for tetracycline efflux protein gene
>Addgene plasmid #205326 | pBad33_ISAs26_reRNA | addgene full sequence | sequence record 410872 | Addgene NGS Result
TCATCGATCTGACAGCTAGCTCAGTCCTAGGTATAATGCTAGCCCCGGGAAAAGATCTAAAGAGGAGAAA
GAATTCATGCAAATTCTGAAAGCCTACAAATTCCGACTCGAACCGACCGAACAACAAGCGCAACGCCTGC
GCCAGTTGGGCGGTTGTGCTCGTTATGTCTGGAATCACGGGCTGGCAGAAACCAAACGCATTCTGGATGC
TGGCGAAAAACTGCCTTCTGCCTTTGAGCTGAACAGGATGCTCACCAGTTGGAAGAAAGACCCAGAAATG
GCCTTTCTGGCCGAGGCATATACCGACAACCTCCAGCAGAAGCTCAAGGATTTGCATGGCGCGTGGATGC
GCTGCTTTGATAAGAAACTCGCCGCCAAGGCACCCGTATTCAAGAAAAAAAGCGACAACCGCGACGCTAT
CCGGTTCGTCAACTTCGACAAGTATTGCCGCCTTGAAAAGGGTCGCGTGAAGCTGCCTGCCGGGCTGGCG
TGGGTCAAGTTCCGTCAGTCCCAGCCAGTTGAAGGGAAAATTAAAAACGCGACCGTCAGCCAAGCAGCCG
GGCACTGGTATATCTCCTTTCAGGTCGAGCAGGAGACGCTTGAGCCAATTCACCCCTCCGGCTCAATGGT
CGGGCTAGATGCGGGGATCGCCAAGCTCGCAACCCTGTCAGACGGCACGGTGTTTGAGCCCGTCAACAGC
TTCAAAACCAATCAGACCAAGCTGGCAAGGCTCCAACGCCAGTTGAGCAAAAAGGTAAAGTTCAGCAGCA
ACTGGAAGAAACAAAAAGCCAAGATCCAGCGGCTGCACTCACATATCGCCAATACCCGCCGCGATTACCT
TCACAAGGTCACAACGACTATCAGCAAAAACCACGCGATGATCGTCATTGAGGATTTGAAGGTTGCCAGC
ATGTCAAAATCAGCAGCGGGCACGACCAGCCAGCCGGGGCGCAACGTCCGGGCAAAATCAGGGCTGAATC
GTTCGATATTAGATCAGGGCTGGTTTGAGCTGCGCCGCCAGCTCGAATATAAGCAGGCATGGCGAGGCGG
TCAGGTGTTGGCGATAAACCCGGCCTACACCAGCCAGCAGTGCGCCTGTTGTGGGCATACTGCGAAGGAT
AACCGCCAGACGCAAAGCCAGTTTAAATGCGCTGCGTGTGGTTATGAGGCGAACGCCGATGTGAACGGCG
CTCGCAATATTTTAGCGGCGGGACACGCCGTTTTAGCCTGTGGAGGCGTGGTGCAATCAGGCCGCCCGAT
GAAGCAGGAACCCGGTACTGCGCGAGCAGCTATCACCCAGGGATCCTGAGAGATCTTTGACAGCTAGCTC
AGTCCTAGGTATAATACTAGTGCCAGTTTAAATGCGCTGCGTGTGGTTATGAGGCGAACGCCGATGTGAA
CGGCGCTCGCAATATTTTAGCGGCGGGACACGCCGTTTTAGCCTGTGGAGGCGTGGTGCAATCAGGCCGC
CCGATGAAGCAGGAACCCGGTACTGCGCGAGCAGCTATCACCCAGTAATGGGAATCCCCCTCCTGTGACG
CGAAGCGCTAAGGTGGGGGAGGATGTCAAGCTCGGAGATCATCATTGCGTTTTTTAAGCTTGGCTGTTTT
GGCGGATGAGAGAAGATTTTCAGCCTGATACAGATTAAATCAGAACGCAGAAGCGGTCTGATAAAACAGA
ATTTGCCTGGCGGCAGTAGCGCGGTGGTCCCACCTGACCCCATGCCGAACTCAGAAGTGAAACGCCGTAG
CGCCGATGGTAGTGTGGGGTCTCCCCATGCGAGAGTAGGGAACTGCCAGGCATCAAATAAAACGAAAGGC
TCAGTCGAAAGACTGGGCCTTTCGTTTTATCTGTTGTTTGTCGGTGAACGCTCTCCTGAGTAGGACAAAT
CCGCCGGGAGCGGATTTGAACGTTGCGAAGCAACGGCCCGGAGGGTGGCGGGCAGGACGCCCGCCATAAA
CTGCCAGGCATCAAATTAAGCAGAAGGCCATCCTGACGGATGGCCTTTTTGCGTTTCTACAAACTCTTTT
GTTTATTTTTCTAAATACATTCAAATATGTATCCGCTCATGAGACAATAACCCTGATAAATGCTTCAATA
ATATTGAAAAAGGAAGAGTATGAGTATTCAACATTTCCGTGTCGCCCTTATTCCCTTTTTTGCGGCATTT
TGCCTTCCTGTTTTTGCTCACCCAGAAACGCTGGTGAAAGTAAAAGATGCTGAAGATCAGTTGGGTGCAG
CAAACTATTAACTGGCGAACTACTTACTCTAGCTTCCCGGCAACAATTAATAGACTGGATGGAGGCGGAT
AAAGTTGCAGGACCACTTCTGCGCTCGGCCCTTCCGGCTGGCTGGTTTATTGCTGATAAATCTGGAGCCG
GTGAGCGTGGGTCTCGCGGTATCATTGCAGCACTGGGGCCAGATGGTAAGCCCTCCCGTATCGTAGTTAT
CTACACGACGGGGAGTCAGGCAACTATGGATGAACGAAATAGACAGATCGCTGAGATAGGTGCCTCACTG
ATTAAGCATTGGTAACTGTCAGACCAAGTTTACTCATATATACTTTAGATTGATT
[125 nt withheld, positions 2576-2700]
C
[141 nt withheld, positions 2702-2842]
CCTTTGACGTTGGAGTCCACGTTCTTT
[37 nt withheld, positions 2870-2906]
ACCCTATCTCGGGCTATTCTTTTGATTTATAAGGGATTTTGCCGATTTCGGCCTATTGGTTAAAAAATGA
GCTGATTTAACAAAAATTTAACGCGAATTTTAACAAAATATTAACGTTTACAATTTAAAAGGATCTAGGT
GAAGATCCTTTTTGATAATCTCATGACCAAAATCCCTTAACGTGAGTTTTCGTTCCACTGAGCGTCAGAC
CCCGTAGAAAAGATCAAAGGATCTTCTTGAGATCCTTTTTTTCTGCGCGTAATCTGCTGCTTGCAAACAA
AAAAACCACCGCTACCAGCGGTGGTTTGTTTGCCGGATCAAGAGCTACCAACTCTTTTTCCGAAGGTAAC
TGGCTTCAGCAGAGCGCAGATACCAAATACTGTCCTTCTAGTGTAGCCGTAGTTAGGCCACCACTTCAAG
AACTCTGTAGCACCGCCTACATACCTCGCTCTGCTAATCCTGTTACCAGTCAGGCATTTGAGAAGCACAC
GGTCACACTGCTTCCGGTAGTCAATAAACCGGTAAACCAGCAATAGACATAAGCGGCTATTTAACGACCC
TGCCCTGAACCGACGACCGGGTCGAATTTGCTTTCGAATTTCTGCCATTCATCCGCTTATTATCACTTAT
TCAGGCGTAGCAACCAGGCGTTTAAGGGCACCAATAACTGCCTTAAAAAAATTACGCCCCGCCCTGCCAC
TCATCGCAGTACTGTTGTAATTCATTAAGCATTCTGCCGACATGGAAGCCATCACAAACGGCATGATGAA
CCTGAATCGCCAGCGGCATCAGCACCTTGTCGCCTTGCGTATAATATTTGCCCATGGTGAAAACGGGGGC
GAAGAAGTTGTCCATATTGGCCACGTTTAAATCAAAACTGGTGAAACTCACCCAGGGATTGGCTGAGACG
AAAAACATATTCTCAATAAACCCTTTAGGGAAATAGGCCAGGTTTTCACCGTAACACGCCACATCTTGCG
AATATATGTGTAGAAACTGCCGGAAATCGTCGTGGTATTCACTCCAGAGCGATGAAAACGTTTCAGTTTG
CTCATGGAAAACGGTGTAACAAGGGTGAACACTATCCCATATCACCAGCTCACCGTCTTTCATTGCCATA
CGGAACTCCGGATGAGCATTCATCAGGCGGGCAAGAATGTGAATAAAGGCCGGATAAAACTTGTGCTTAT
TTTTCTTTACGGTCTTTAAAAAGGCCGTAATATCCAGCTGAACGGTCTGGTTATAGGTACATTGAGCAAC
TGACTGAAATGCCTCAAAATGTTCTTTACGATGCCATTGGGATATATCAACGGTGGTATATCCAGTGATT
TTTTTCTCCATTTTAGCTTCCTTAGCTCCTGAAAATCTCGATAACTCAAAAAATACGCCCGGTAGTGATC
TTATTTCATTATGGTGAAAGTTGGAACCTCTTACGTGCCGATCAACGTCTCATTTTCGCCAAAAGTTGGC
CCAGGGCTTCCCGGTATCAACAGGGACACCAGGATTTATTTATTCTGCGAAGTGATCTTCCGTCACAGGT
ATTTATTCGGCGCAAAGTGCGTCGGGTGATGCTGCCAACTTACTGATTTAGTGTATGATGGTGTTTTTGA
GGTGCTCCAGTGGCTTCTGTTTCTATCAGCTGTCCCTCCTGTTCAGCTACTGACGGGGTGGTGCGTAACG
GCAAAAGCACCGCCGGACATCAGCGCTAGCGGAGTGTATACTGGCTTACTATGTTGGCACTGATGAGGGT
GTCAGTGAAGTGCTTCATGTGGCAGGAGAAAAAAGGCTGCACCGGTGCGTCAGCAGAATATGTGATACAG
GATATATTCCGCTTCCTCGCTCACTGACTCGCTACGCTCGGTCGTTCGACTGCGGCGAGCGGAAATGGCT
TACGAACGGGGCGGAGATTTCCTGGAAGATGCCAGGAAGATACTTAACAGGGAAGTGAGAGGGCCGCGGC
AAAGCCGTTTTTCCATAGGCTCCGCCCCCCTGACAAGCATCACGAAATCTGACGCTCAAATCAGTGGTGG
CGAAACCCGACAGGACTATAAAGATACCAGGCGTTTCCCCCTGGCGGCTCCCTCGTGCGCTCTCCTGTTC
CTGCCTTTCGGTTTACCGGTGTCATTCCGCTGTTATGGCCGCGTTTGTCTCATTCCACGCCTGACACTCA
GTTCCGGGTAGGCAGTTCGCTCCAAGCTGGACTGTATGCACGAACCCCCCGTTCAGTCCGACCGCTGCGC
CTTATCCGGTAACTATCGTCTTGAGTCCAACCCGGAAAGACATGCAAAAGCACCACTGGCAGCAGCCACT
GGTAATTGATTTAGAGGAGTTAGTCTTGAAGTCATGCGCCGGTTAAGGCTAAACTGAAAGGACAAGTTTT
GGTGACTGCGCTCCTCCAAGCCAGTTACCTCGGTTCAAAGAGTTGGTAGCTCAGAGAACCTTCGAAAAAC
CGCCCTGCAAGGCGGTTTTTTCGTTTTCAGAGCAAGAGATTACGCGCAGACCAAAACGATCTCAAGAAGA
TCATCTTATTAATCAGATAAAATATTTCTAGGCTCATGAGCCCGAAGTGGCGAGCCCGATCTTCCCCATC
GGTGATGTCGGCGATATAGGCGCCAGCAACCGCACCTGTGGCGCCGGTGATGCCGGCCACGATGCGTCCG
GCGTAGAGGATCTGCTCATGTTTGACAGCTTA
